>Addgene plasmid #82896 | pDONR223_FCGR3B_WT | addgene full sequence | sequence record 162261 | Addgene NGS Result
GGCAGTTCCCTACTCTCGCGTTAACGCTAGCATGGATGTTTTCCCAGTCACGACGTTGTAAAACGACGGC
CAGTCTTAAGCTCGGGCCCCAAATAATGATTTTATTTTGACTGATAGTGACCTGTTCGTTGCAACAAATT
GATGAGCAATGCTTTTTTATAATGCCAACTTTGTACAAAAAAGTTGGCACCATGTGGCAGCTGCTCCTCC
CAACTGCTCTGCTACTTCTAGTTTCAGCTGGCATGCGGACTGAAGATCTCCCAAAGGCTGTGGTGTTCCT
GGAGCCTCAATGGTACAGCGTGCTTGAGAAGGACAGTGTGACTCTGAAGTGCCAGGGAGCCTACTCCCCT
GAGGACAATTCCACACAGTGGTTTCACAATGAGAGCCTCATCTCAAGCCAGGCCTCGAGCTACTTCATTG
ACGCTGCCACAGTCAACGACAGTGGAGAGTACAGGTGCCAGACAAACCTCTCCACCCTCAGTGACCCGGT
GCAGCTAGAAGTCCATATCGGCTGGCTGTTGCTCCAGGCCCCTCGGTGGGTGTTCAAGGAGGAAGACCCT
ATTCACCTGAGGTGTCACAGCTGGAAGAACACTGCTCTGCATAAGGTCACATATTTACAGAATGGCAAAG
ACAGGAAGTATTTTCATCATAATTCTGACTTCCACATTCCAAAAGCCACACTCAAAGATAGCGGCTCCTA
CTTCTGCAGGGGGCTTGTTGGGAGTAAAAATGTGTCTTCAGAGACTGTGAACATCACCATCACTCAAGGT
TTGGCAGTGTCAACCATCTCATCATTCTCTCCACCTGGGTACCAAGTCTCTTTCTGCTTGGTGATGGTAC
TCCTTTTTGCAGTGGACACAGGACTATATTTCTCTGTGAAGACAAACATTTGATTGCCAACTTTCTTGTA
CAAAGTTGGCATTATAAGAAAGCATTGCTTATCAATTTGTTGCAACGAACAGGTCACTATCAGTCAAAAT
AAAATCATTATTTGCCATCCAGCTGATATCCCCTATAGTGAGTCGTATTACATGGTCATAGCTGTTTCCT
GGCAGCTCTGGCCCGTGTCTCAAAATCTCTGATGTTACATTGCACAAGATAAAAATATATCATCATGCCT
CCTCTAGACCAGCCAGGACAGAAATGCCTCGACTTCGCTGCTACCCAAGGTTGCCGGGTGACGCACACCG
TGGAAACGGATGAAGGCACGAACCCAGTGGACATAAGCCTGTTCGGTTCGTAAGCTGTAATGCAAGTAGC
GTATGCGCTCACGCAACTGGTCCAGAACCTTGACCGAACGCAGCGGTGGTAACGGCGCAGTGGCGGTTTT
CATGGCTTGTTATGACTGTTTTTTTGGGGTACAGTCTATGCCTCGGGCATCCAAGCAGCAAGCGCGTTAC
GCCGTGGGTCGATGTTTGATGTTATGGAGCAGCAACGATGTTACGCAGCAGGGCAGTCGCCCTAAAACAA
AGTTAAACATTATGAGGGAAGCGGTGATCGCCGAAGTATCGACTCAACTATCAGAGGTAGTTGGCGTCAT
CGAGCGCCATCTCGAACCGACGTTGCTGGCCGTACATTTGTACGGCTCCGCAGTGGATGGCGGCCTGAAG
CCACACAGTGATATTGATTTGCTGGTTACGGTGACCGTAAGGCTTGATGAAACAACGCGGCGAGCTTTGA
TCAACGACCTTTTGGAAACTTCGGCTTCCCCTGGAGAGAGCGAGATTCTCCGCGCTGTAGAAGTCACCAT
TGTTGTGCACGACGACATCATTCCGTGGCGTTATCCAGCTAAGCGCGAACTGCAATTTGGAGAATGGCAG
CGCAATGACATTCTTGCAGGTATCTTCGAGCCAGCCACGATCGACATTGATCTGGCTATCTTGCTGACAA
AAGCAAGAGAACATAGCGTTGCCTTGGTAGGTCCAGCGGCGGAGGAACTCTTTGATCCGGTTCCTGAACA
GGATCTATTTGAGGCGCTAAATGAAACCTTAACGCTATGGAACTCGCCGCCCGACTGGGCTGGCGATGAG
CGAAATGTAGTGCTTACGTTGTCCCGCATTTGGTACAGCGCAGTAACCGGCAAAATCGCGCCGAAGGATG
TCGCTGCCGACTGGGCAATGGAGCGCCTGCCGGCCCAGTATCAGCCCGTCATACTTGAAGCTAGACAGGC
TTATCTTGGACAAGAAGAAGATCGCTTGGCCTCGCGCGCAGATCAGTTGGAAGAATTTGTCCACTACGTG
AAAGGCGAGATCACCAAGGTAGTCGGCAAATAACCCTCGAGCCACCCATGACCAAAATCCCTTAACGTGA
GTTACGCGTCGTTCCACTGAGCGTCAGACCCCGTAGAAAAGATCAAAGGATCTTCTTGAGATCCTTTTTT
TCTGCGCGTAATCTGCTGCTTGCAAACAAAAAAACCACCGCTACCAGCGGTGGTTTGTTTGCCGGATCAA
GAGCTACCAACTCTTTTTCCGAAGGTAACTGGCTTCAGCAGAGCGCAGATACCAAATACTGTTCTTCTAG
TGTAGCCGTAGTTAGGCCACCACTTCAAGAACTCTGTAGCACCGCCTACATACCTCGCTCTGCTAATCCT
GTTACCAGTGGCTGCTGCCAGTGGCGATAAGTCGTGTCTTACCGGGTTGGACTCAAGACGATAGTTACCG
GATAAGGCGCAGCGGTCGGGCTGAACGGGGGGTTCGTGCACACAGCCCAGCTTGGAGCGAACGACCTACA
CCGAACTGAGATACCTACAGCGTGAGCTATGAGAAAGCGCCACGCTTCCCGAAGGGAGAAAGGCGGACAG
GTATCCGGTAAGCGGCAGGGTCGGAACAGGAGAGCGCACGAGGGAGCTTCCAGGGGGAAACGCCTGGTAT
CTTTATAGTCCTGTCGGGTTTCGCCACCTCTGACTTGAGCGTCGATTTTTGTGATGCTCGTCAGGGGGGC
GGAGCCTATGGAAAAACGCCAGCAACGCGGCCTTTTTACGGTTCCTGGCCTTTTGCTGGCCTTTTGCTCA
CATGTTCTTTCCTGCGTTATCCCCTGATTCTGTGGATAACCGTATTACCGCCTTTGAGTGAGCTGATACC
GCTCGCCGCAGCCGAACGACCGAGCGCAGCGAGTCAGTGAGCGAGGAAGCGGAAGAGCGCCCAATACGCA
AACCGCCTCTCCCCGCGCGTTGGCCGATTCATTAATGCAGCTGGCACGACAGGTTTCCCGACTGGAAAGC
GGGCAGTGAGCGCAACGCAATTAATACGCGTACCGCTAGCCAGGAAGAGTTTGTAGAAACGCAAAAAGGC
CATCCGTCAGGATGGCCTTCTGCTTAGTTTGATGCCTGGCAGTTTATGGCGGGCGTCCTGCCCGCCACCC
TCCGGGCCGTTGCTTCACAACGTTCAAATCCGCTCCCGGCGGATTTGTCCTACTCAGGAGAGCGTTCACC
GACAAACAACAGATAAAACGAAAGGCCCAGTCTTCCGACTGAGCCTTTCGTTTTATTTGATGCCT
Features (pLannotate 1.2.2; 12 found; start..end, strand, type, name):
     38..74      -  CDS            lacZα (fragment): LacZα fragment of β-galactosidase; lacZ fragment
     91..186     +  protein_bind   attL3: mutant version of attL; recombination site for the Gateway® LR reaction LR Clonase™
    192..890     +  CDS            FCGR3B: FCG3B_HUMAN - Also known as CD16B, FCG3, FCGR3, IGFR3. Experimental evidence at protein level: Swiss-Prot protein existence level 1. Receptor for the Fc region of immunoglobulins gamma. Low affinity receptor. Binds complexed or aggregated IgG and also monomeric IgG. Contrary to III-A, is not capable to mediate antibody-dependent cytotoxicity and phagocytosis. May serve as a trap for immune complexes in the peripheral circulation which does not activate neutrophils. From Homo sapiens (Human).
    898..993     -  protein_bind   attL3: mutant version of attL; recombination site for the Gateway® LR reaction LR Clonase™
   1012..1030    -  promoter       T7 promoter: promoter for bacteriophage T7 RNA polymerase
   1220..1243    +  promoter       Pc promoter (fragment): intI1 (promoter lies within the coding sequence); class 1 integron promoter
   1419..1475    +  CDS            GmR (fragment): gentamycin acetyltransferase; aacC1; confers resistance to gentamycin
   1482..2273    +  CDS            SmR: aminoglycoside adenylyltransferase (Murphy, 1985); aadA; confers resistance to spectinomycin and streptomycin
   2366..2954    +  rep_origin     ori: high-copy-number ColE1/pMB1/pBR322/pUC origin of replication
   3137..3229    +  CDS            lacI (fragment): lac repressor; lacI; The lac repressor binds to the lac operator to inhibit transcription in E. coli. This inhibition can be relieved by adding lactose or isopropyl-β-D-thiogalactopyranoside (IPTG).
   3284..3311    -  terminator     rrnB T2 terminator: transcription terminator T2 from the E. coli rrnB gene
   3443..3486    +  terminator     rrnB T1 terminator: Escherichia coli rrnB; transcription terminator T1 from the E. coli rrnB gene
