[The description below was written by a language model from this plasmid's Addgene catalogue record and pLannotate feature annotations shown in this document.]
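Description:
pDONR223_FCGR3B_WT is a Gateway entry clone built on the Invitrogen pDONR223 backbone and carrying the open reading frame of human FCGR3B (CD16b), the low-affinity receptor for the Fc region of IgG. It is a small (about 3.5 kb) bacterial plasmid. A high-copy ColE1/pUC-type origin drives replication in E. coli, and the aadA aminoglycoside adenylyltransferase gene provides spectinomycin/streptomycin selection. That gene sits downstream of a fragment of a class 1 integron Pc promoter and a remnant of a gentamicin resistance gene. Short lacZα and lacI fragments are backbone leftovers. The rrnB T1 and T2 terminators are positioned to insulate the cloning region from read-through transcription.

The FCGR3B coding sequence, roughly 700 bp, is flanked on both sides by attL recombination sites. The automated annotation labels both as attL3. These sites allow the ORF to be moved by LR Clonase reaction into any compatible destination vector. The record states that there is no promoter for the insert, so this plasmid is a shuttle and storage clone rather than an expression construct; the T7 promoter just outside the downstream attL site is a backbone element facing back toward the insert. The depositor describes the clone as "closed", meaning a stop codon immediately follows the ORF, so it suits native or N-terminally tagged expression but not C-terminal fusions. Although the name designates it as the wild-type reference, the record lists an N65S difference relative to the cited reference transcript. The plasmid belongs to the Target Accelerator Plasmid Collection, which was assembled for high-throughput functional phenotyping of somatic mutations found in lung cancer.
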