Addgene plasmid #82896: pDONR223_FCGR3B_WT
Purpose: Gateway Donor vector containing FCGR3B, part of the Target Accelerator Plasmid Collection.
Depositing lab: Jesse Boehm & Matthew Meyerson & David Root. Depositing organization: Broad Institute. Publication: High-throughput Phenotyping of Lung Cancer Somatic Mutations. Berger AH, Brooks AN, Wu X, Shrestha Y, Chouinard C, Piccioni F, Bagul M, Kamburov A, Imielinski M, Hogstrom L, Zhu C, Yang X, Pantel S, Sakai R, Watson J, Kaplan N, Campbell JD, Singh S, Root DE, Narayan R, Natoli T, Lahr DL, Tirosh I, Tamayo P, Getz G, Wong B, Doench J, Subramanian A, Golub TR, Meyerson M, Boehm JS. Cancer Cell. 2016 Aug 8;30(2):214-28. doi: 10.1016/j.ccell.2016.06.022. Epub 2016 Jul 28. PubMed 27478040.
Backbone
  Vector backbone: pDONR223
  Backbone manufacturer: Invitrogen
  Vector type: Gateway Entry vector
Growth in bacteria
  Bacterial resistance: Spectinomycin, 50 μg/mL
  Growth temperature: 37°C
  Growth strain: DH5alpha
  Copy number: High Copy
Gene/Insert
  Gene/Insert name: FCGR3B
  Species: H. sapiens (human)
  Mutation: N65S
  GenBank ID: NM_000570
  Entrez Gene: FCGR3B (a.k.a. CD16, CD16-I, CD16A, CD16b, FCG3, FCGR3, FCGR3A, FCR-10, FCRIII, FCRIIIb)
  Promoter: None
  Cloning method: Gateway Cloning
  Sequencing primers: 5′ M13pUC-fwd; 3′ M13-Rev
Terms and licenses: Academic/Nonprofit Terms; Industry Terms: Not Available to Industry
Depositor comments: CLOSED (stop codon immediately follows insert)
How to cite: pDONR223_FCGR3B_WT was a gift from Jesse Boehm & Matthew Meyerson & David Root (Addgene plasmid # 82896 ; http://n2t.net/addgene:82896 ; RRID:Addgene_82896)
