>Addgene plasmid #82896 | pDONR223_FCGR3B_WT | depositor partial sequence | sequence record 157622 | Insert sequence
ATGTGGCAGCTGCTCCTCCCAACTGCTCTGCTACTTCTAGTTTCAGCTGGCATGCGGACTGAAGATCTCC
CAAAGGCTGTGGTGTTCCTGGAGCCTCAATGGTACAGCGTGCTTGAGAAGGACAGTGTGACTCTGAAGTG
CCAGGGAGCCTACTCCCCTGAGGACAATTCCACACAGTGGTTTCACAATGAGAGCCTCATCTCAAGCCAG
GCCTCGAGCTACTTCATTGACGCTGCCACAGTCAACGACAGTGGAGAGTACAGGTGCCAGACAAACCTCT
CCACCCTCAGTGACCCGGTGCAGCTAGAAGTCCATATCGGCTGGCTGTTGCTCCAGGCCCCTCGGTGGGT
GTTCAAGGAGGAAGACCCTATTCACCTGAGGTGTCACAGCTGGAAGAACACTGCTCTGCATAAGGTCACA
TATTTACAGAATGGCAAAGACAGGAAGTATTTTCATCATAATTCTGACTTCCACATTCCAAAAGCCACAC
TCAAAGATAGCGGCTCCTACTTCTGCAGGGGGCTTGTTGGGAGTAAAAATGTGTCTTCAGAGACTGTGAA
CATCACCATCACTCAAGGTTTGGCAGTGTCAACCATCTCATCATTCTCTCCACCTGGGTACCAAGTCTCT
TTCTGCTTGGTGATGGTACTCCTTTTTGCAGTGGACACAGGACTATATTTCTCTGTGAAGACAAACATTT
GA
